>Addgene plasmid #220046 | pAN052 | addgene full sequence | sequence record 434396 | Addgene NGS Result
TTGCTGAAGGTGCTCCCGGAGGCGAACTTGTACAGGTCCTGCTTCCGATAGTTTTCGTTGGTGGCGTGGG
AGAATGCGAATCCGGACGACTTGGTCAACAGGTAATGGCCATCTTCCATCGCTTCCTCGAGATCAGCGTC
CACCGGGAGGGCGGTGGTAAGTGACATGACCTTGTCGCTGTGGTTCTTCGTCAGCCGGTCGGACAGTTCC
AAGGGAATGTTCTGGATGTCCAGCTCAAATCTGCCGAATCCTGAGGACCTTTTGCCGCCCAGCCCGGAGT
ACTGAAGGCTGCTCATCAGTTCGTTCAGCAGATCGGATTCGTTGGCGATCACGTAAAGGGAGGTGTCGTT
CGAGAACCGAGTGGTGGCCACTTGGTACAGATTATCATCTTTATGGGGCTGGTTCTTGGTCACTGTGTCG
ATCACGGCGTGTTCCTCATTCTCAAACAGCTCTCCGTTCAGGTAGTCGTCGACGTTTTCCAGAGCCAGGA
ACTGGAGCTTTTTGGACAGCTTCGCTTGGCGGCGGACTTCCTTCACGTCCACAGACTGGTCGATCTGGTC
GTGCTTGGGGTAACCAATCGGTTTCGGCAGGAAAGGACCGAATTGGAATGGGAACGCGTCGGTCAGAGTG
AACTTATCCTGGTTGGCCTCGGCCAAGAAGGCGTCGAGCTTTCCCATCTTCAGAGCCTCGAGCACGAGTG
CCGAGAAGATTCTATCCGCGGAGAAGGTCAGCTTCGATGAGTCCAGAGTGCCGGAACCGAAGTGGGCGTT
TTGAAAGGTCATAATGTAGAGCTTGTAAGTCATGCCCCGCGCCATCTTATCGTCATCGTCTTTGTAATCC
ATGGTGGCGGCTCTAGAGATCTGACGGTTCACTAAACGAGCTCTGCTTATATAGACCTCCCACCGTACAC
GCCTACCGCCCATTTGCGTCAATGGGGCGGAGTTGTTACGACATTTTGGAAAGTCCCGTTGATTTTGGTG
CCAAAACAAACTCCCATTGACGTCAATGGGGTGGAGACTTGGAAATCCCCGTGAGTCAAACCGCTATCCA
CGCCCATTGATGTACTGCCAAAACCGCATCACAGTTTGCTACTAGTCCATTCTCGCAATCCAGAACAAAC
GACCCAACACCGTGCGTTTTATTCTGTCTTTTTATTGCCGTCACACTTCGGCGGTCAGCAGCTCGTTCAG
GGTTTTCACGTCGTAGTTGCCGAACACTGTGGTGGCTTTCAGGTTCTCAAAAGCCACTTTGCCGTAGCCT
CTGGAGCCGCTTCCGCCCAGGTAGTCCAGTTCCAGCAGCTTCAGGCCGTCTCTGATCACCTTGAAATCTT
CCTCGACCTGGTTCTCATTCTCATCAGTGATCTCGTAGATCAGCTCGAAGTCGAATGTTGAGTTCCGAAT
GGCTCTCTCGATCTGTCTAGGATTGGCCTCGGCGGTGATTCTATCGATGGTGTTCTCGAACTTCACCTCG
GTGTAGCTCCGCACGCCCAGAGAATCCAGCTCGTCGGCGTTGCTCAGGAAGGCGTCCCGGAAGATCAGTC
TGCCCATCTTGAACCGCTTATCCTTGCTATTTCCGAACAGTCTGCTCAGGATGTCGCTGTCGTCGCTAGG
CTTCTCGGCCACCTTTTCGTTGTACACCTTGGCCAGCAGTGTTCTCATCTTGCCCTTCAGGCTAGAGCCG
GGGATGATAGGCAGGTTGGTGATGGGGTCCTTGATCACAGGGCTGTCGATGGCGCCGATAGCGGCAAAGG
CATCAGATCCTCCGATGTGCAGGCCGGTTTCCAGCCGGATCTGGGCGCTGAATTTGATCTTGGCGAAGGT
CATGCCCCGCGCCATCTTATCGTCATCGTCTTTGTAATCCATGGTGGCGGCTCTAGAGATCTGACGGTTC
ACTAAACGAGCTCTGCTTATATAGACCTCCCACCGTACACGCCTACCGCCCATTTGCGTCAATGGGGCGG
AGTTGTTACGACATTTTGGAAAGTCCCGTTGATTTTGGTGCCAAAACAAACTCCCATTGACGTCAATGGG
GTGGAGACTTGGAAATCCCCGTGAGTCAAACCGCTATCCACGCCCATTGATGTACTGCCAAAACCGCATC
ACCGCATGCATTGAAAGTAAGGCAAAAGAACTGAACAAACGACCCAACACCGTGCGTTTTATTCTGTCTT
TTTATTGCCGTCAGTCCTTGCCGCCGTAGAACTTGAAGTAGGCCACCAGGGCTTCCATGTATCTGCAGAA
TCTCTGCAGGGTTTCCCGGTCCTTGATCTCTTTCAGAGCTTCCAGGATCTGGGCCTTCTCGATCAGATCT
TTCACGGCGATCTCTCTGCCGGCCTGGTACACGAACTGCACTCTCAGATAAGCGATTCTGTCCAGCAGGG
CGTCGTATTCCTTCACCTTGCTCTCGTCGAACAGGGTGCTTGTCAGGCTCAGCAGGTTCCGCAGCTTAGA
TGTGGTCAGGAAGAAGGCATCAGGGTTCTTTCTATTTCTGGTGTTTCTTTCCAGCTTCAGGATGGCTTTC
TCGGCGATGTCCACGTAGTTCTCGTCGGTCAGGATGGTCATGCCCCGCGCCATCTTATCGTCATCGTCTT
TGTAATCCATGGTGGCGGCTCTAGAGATCTGACGGTTCACTAAACGAGCTCTGCTTATATAGACCTCCCA
CCGTACACGCCTACCGCCCATTTGCGTCAATGGGGCGGAGTTGTTACGACATTTTGGAAAGTCCCGTTGA
TTTTGGTGCCAAAACAAACTCCCATTGACGTCAATGGGGTGGAGACTTGGAAATCCCCGTGAGTCAAACC
GCTATCCACGCCCATTGATGTACTGCCAAAACCGCATCACAATGTGTGCTGACGGCTAGCTAATGTGTGC
GAACAAACGACCCAACACCGTGCGTTTTATTCTGTCTTTTTATTGCCGTTAATCCTTTCTGATTTCGTAG
ATGTACAGCAGGAGCGCGAGCTCGGCTTCCTTCCGGTCCTTATCGTTCTTGTTGGTGTACCAGGAGTAGA
ACAGGTTCTTGAAGGTCTTGAACTTGTCCCTGTCAGTCTCCCGGGTCAGTTCTTCCAGGCGAGTGAGGTA
ATAGGCGAGGCGTGCCATATTCATGCGGTCGTGGTTCCTCAAAAGCTCAATAAGCTTATAGATGAAGTTC
TTTCCCCTCTCGTCTTGATGGTTGAAGAAGTATCTAATCTGTTCCAGTTTGTCGTCGTACACGTTAGTGA
TGAACCTATCAAACTTGAAAGTGTAGTCGCTTGAGAACAGCGAGATGGAGTCCTTTTCGTTGCCCTTGGC
GGCCTCTTCCAGTTCCCCGGTCTGGTGAGCCATCAGGCTAATAGGAGTCTTGTCGGCGAACAACCCTATC
CCCGCGGAGAGGGTGAGCTTCCCGTTGGTCCACTTGATGAAGTTTTCGCGAAGTTCCACAGTGAACGCGA
TGATATCCTGCCACGATCCAATGGCGAACACGTCATCGCCGCCCGCGTAGATAATGCTCAGCTTCTTGTC
GGAGGCGAACTGGTTAATGTACACTTTGAAGAACAGCGACATGCTCCGGGAGAATGTGGCCGATCTTGAC
AGAGTGGAGTATTGTCCGTTTCCCTGCTGGCTGAAACCGGCCATGAAGGCGGCGCCCAAGTCATCCACGT
CGAGCCGGACCACGGCCAGTCTCTTGATGCCTAGGCCGTTCTCGTTCTTGCTCAGGGCGGCGTAGTTGTA
GATCTCGTCGCACTGGTAATCCCCCACGAACACATGCGTAGCCTTCACGGTACCGGCCTTATAGTCATTC
TTCACGTAGACCCGGCTGAACGCTTCTTGGGACAGCTTTTCGAATGCCACGCCCTTTAAGCACGCGTTTG
GTCCAATCGGCAGCCCCTCATTTTCGGTAATGATGAAGTGGTCATGGGCAATTTCTTTCGAGAACTGGTA
CAGTCCCCGGCAAATGTCACAGACTTTCTGGTCGTGGTAGGACACCAGGTTCTCCACGGAGTGGCAAATC
TCGCACTCTCTCTCTGAGGACTTTCCACCGCGATTCAGGAGCATCAGTGTCTGGTAGTCGTATCTGGAGA
TTTTCTTTTTGGAGATCATGCGCGAAGCCTTTTGGTACACTTGGCGGTAGGACTCGGGGCTATTCAGCTC
GGACATGATGTCCTTGGCCGCGAAGGAACCCCAGCCAAAGGCCACATAGAGGCGGGTCTGGAAGTTTGCC
AACAGGAACTGGTTGAAATCCTTCTCAAACTGCACCAGGGTTTCCACAGTCTTTTCGGTGTTGGCCAGGA
CGAAGTAGGCGTGTCCGCCGCCGACGTAAAGCATGTTAGCCCTGTTCAGTCCCAGCTTGTCCAGCAGGCT
ATCGGCGATGTACTCGGACATAAAGTCCAGGTAGAGGCTCCGGGCCTTCAGCTGCTTCGCCGCGCCGTTA
GTTGCGATGTTAATGTTGTAGATAAAGTCCTGGATTCCCGACAGGTCGAAGGAGGCCAGCAGGAAGGCTT
CTTCTTCATAGAACGCTGACACTTTGGTGAACAGGTCCTCTTTGTAGTTGTGCCGACCCTTGTCCTCCAG
GTAGTCGTAGATCGCCAGAGCGAAGGCAGCAGTCAAGCGGGAATGGTCGGCCAGGGAGATGTCGGCGATT
TCCTTAGTGTTGGTGCTTGACGGCACGAAGGAGAGAGTAGCCTCGAAAAGGTTGAGCAGGGAGTCAATCT
GGACTTGGTTGAACTCGAACTCGGCCAGTTCGTTCTTAATCCGGGTGGCGATGGCAGCGTAATCGCCCTT
GCTAAAGGGTTCGTAAGTGGCGGACGCGAAGTTGGGCTTCGACTTGAGATTCAGCACGGTAGGCTTGAAG
TACCGCTTATCGGTCTGCGCTCCGAACACGTTAAAGATGTCGGCCTGGTTCGTGTAGGTGTCCCAGATCT
TTGCGGAGGTATCTTCGTCTGACTCTTCGTTGGATTGCCGGCGGTCGACACCGGAGGCGATGTTGTCGGC
AATGTAGGTGATGTAAGCCAGGTGATCGTTGCCGAGCTTATCAGACTGGTAGTTGGCCATATGGTACCGG
ATCTGATCCGAGATGACTTGGTTGTCGGCGATCTCGTCGAACCAGTCGGCGCCCACAAGTGCGTGTTTCT
TCCGCTCTCCGGTTGCTCGCTGGATGACCTTTCCGATGTCGTGCAGCAGGGCTCCGTAAAACAGATCAAT
CTTTTCTTTCTTCATGCCCCGCGCCATCTTATCGTCATCGTCTTTGTAATCGCCGGAATGGTGATGGTGA
TGGTGCATGGTGGCGGCTCTAGAGATCTGACGGTTCACTAAACGAGCTCTGCTTATATAGACCTCCCACC
GTACACGCCTACCGCCCATTTGCGTCAATGGGGCGGAGTTGTTACGACATTTTGGAAAGTCCCGTTGATT
TTGGTGCCAAAACAAACTCCCATTGACGTCAATGGGGTGGAGACTTGGAAATCCCCGTGAGTCAAACCGC
TATCCACGCCCATTGATGTACTGCCAAAACCGCATCACGCTTAAGAAAAAGGCCGCGTTGCTGGCGTTTT
TCCATAGGCTCCGCCCCCCTGACGAGCATCACAAAAATCGACGCTCAAGTCAGAGGTGGCGAAACCCGAC
AGGACTATAAAGATACCAGGCGTTTCCCCCTGGAAGCTCCCTCGTGCGCTCTCCTGTTCCGACCCTGCCG
CTTACCGGATACCTGTCCGCCTTTCTCCCTTCGGGAAGCGTGGCGCTTTCTCATAGCTCACGCTGTAGGT
ATCTCAGTTCGGTGTAGGTCGTTCGCTCCAAGCTGGGCTGTGTGCACGAACCCCCCGTTCAGCCCGACCG
CTGCGCCTTATCCGGTAACTATCGTCTTGAGTCCAACCCGGTAAGACACGACTTATCGCCACTGGCAGCA
GCCACTGGTAACAGGATTAGCAGAGCGAGGTATGTAGGCGGTGCTACAGAGTTCTTGAAGTGGTGGCCTA
ACTACGGCTACACTAGAAGAACAGTATTTGGTATCTGCGCTCTGCTGAAGCCAGTTACCTTCGGAAAAAG
AGTTGGTAGCTCTTGATCCGGCAAACAAACCACCGCTGGTAGCGGTGGTTTTTTTGTTTGCAAGCAGCAG
ATTACGCGCAGAAAAAAAGGATCTCAAGAAGATCCTTTGATCTTTTCTACGGGGTCTGACGCTCAGTGGA
ACGAAAACTCACGTTAAGGGATTTTGGTCATGAGATTATCAAAAAGGATCTTCACCTAGATCCTTTTAAA
TTAAAAATGAAGTTTTAAATCAATCTAAAGTATATATGAGTAAACTTGGTCTGACAGTTACCAATGCTTA
ATCAGTGAGGCACCTATCTCAGCGATCTGTCTATTTCGTTCATCCATAGTTGCCTGACTCCCCGTCGTGT
AGATAACTACGATACGGGAGGGCTTACCATCTGGCCCCAGTGCTGCAATGATACCGCGAGACCCACGCTC
ACCGGCTCCAGATTTATCAGCAATAAACCAGCCAGCCGGAAGGGCCGAGCGCAGAAGTGGTCCTGCAACT
TTATCCGCCTCCATCCAGTCTATTAATTGTTGCCGGGAAGCTAGAGTAAGTAGTTCGCCAGTTAATAGTT
TGCGCAACGTTGTTGCCATTGCTACAGGCATCGTGGTGTCACGCTCGTCGTTTGGTATGGCTTCATTCAG
CTCCGGTTCCCAACGATCAAGGCGAGTTACATGATCCCCCATGTTGTGCAAAAAAGCGGTTAGCTCCTTC
GGTCCTCCGATCGTTGTCAGAAGTAAGTTGGCCGCAGTGTTATCACTCATGGTTATGGCAGCACTGCATA
ATTCTCTTACTGTCATGCCATCCGTAAGATGCTTTTCTGTGACTGGTGAGTACTCAACCAAGTCATTCTG
AGAATAGTGTATGCGGCGACCGAGTTGCTCTTGCCCGGCGTCAATACGGGATAATACCGCGCCACATAGC
AGAACTTTAAAAGTGCTCATCATTGGAAAACGTTCTTCGGGGCGAAAACTCTCAAGGATCTTACCGCTGT
TGAGATCCAGTTCGATGTAACCCACTCGTGCACCCAACTGATCTTCAGCATCTTTTACTTTCACCAGCGT
TTCTGGGTGAGCAAAAACAGGAAGGCAAAATGCCGCAAAAAAGGGAATAAGGGCGACACGGAAATGTTGA
ATACTCATACTCTTCCTTTTTCAATATTATTGAAGCATTTATCAGGGTTATTGTCTCATGAGCGGATACA
TATTTGAATGTATTTAGAAAAATAAACAAATAGGGGTTCCGCGCACATTTCCCCGAAAAGTGCCACCTGA
CGTCTAAGAAACCATTATTATCATGACATTAACCTATAAAAATAGGCGTATCACGAGGCCCTTTCGTCTC
GCGCGTTTCGGTGATGACGGTGAAAACCTCTGACACATGTCAACCGGTGCACTCTCAGTACAATCTGCTC
GAACAAACGACCCAACACCGTGCGTTTTATTCTGTCTTTTTATTGCCGTCAGGCACCGGGCTTGCGGGTC
ATGCACCAGGTGCGCGGTCCTTCGGGCACCTCGACGTCGGCGGTGACGGTGAAGCCGAGCCGCTCGTAGA
AGGGGAGGTTGCGGGGCGCGGAGGTTTCCAGGAAGGCGGGCACCCCGGCGCGCTCCGCCGCCTCCACTCC
GGGGAGCACGACGGCGCTGCCCAGACCCTTGCCCTGGTGGTCGGGCGAGACTCCGACGGTGGCCAGGAAC
CACGCGGGCTCCTTGGGCCGGTGCGGCGCCAGGAGGCCTTCCATCTGTTGCTGCGCGGCCAGCCGGGAAC
CGCTCAACTCGGCCATGCGCGGGCCGATCTCGGCGAACACCGCCCCCGCTTCGACGCTCTCCGGCGTGGT
CCAGACCGCCACCGCGGCGCCGTCGTCCGCGACCCACACCTTGCCGATGTCGAGCCCGACGCGCGTGAGG
AAGAGTTCTTGCAGCTCGGTGACCCGCTCGATGTGGCGGTCCGGATCGACGGTGTGGCGCGTGGCGGGGT
AGTCGGCGAACGCGGCGGCGAGGGTGCGTACGGCCCTGGGGACGTCGTCGCGGGTGGCGAGGCGCACCGT
GGGCTTGTACTCGGTCATGGTGGCGGCTCTAGAGATCTGACGGTTCACTAAACGAGCTCTGCTTATATAG
ACCTCCCACCGTACACGCCTACCGCCCATTTGCGTCAATGGGGCGGAGTTGTTACGACATTTTGGAAAGT
CCCGTTGATTTTGGTGCCAAAACAAACTCCCATTGACGTCAATGGGGTGGAGACTTGGAAATCCCCGTGA
GTCAAACCGCTATCCACGCCCATTGATGTACTGCCAAAACCGCATCACATAATTCAATGCGGGATCCCTC
TATCGCACGAACAAACGACCCAACACCGTGCGTTTTATTCTGTCTTTTTATTGCCGTCAGTCCTTTCTTT
CTTCCAGCTTGATGCCGCCCATTCCCAGGCTGGTTTTCATGCCCAGGCCGCTGTACTCGCCGAAGGTCAG
CAGCATCTTCACGTAGGCCTTCAGTGTCTGGGCTCCCTGCACCTTGAAGGTCAGCTTGCCCCGGAAGGCG
GGGATTCTCTGTCTATGCACTCTGAAGTAGCTTGTTTCCAGTCTGTAATTGGTGATGGTGCTGTGCTCGC
TCAGGTAGTCCAGGGTATCTTCCTCGATCTCAGGCTGGTTTTCCACCAGTCTGCCGTACTTCTGCATCAG
GCTCTGAAAGATCAGCCGCATGCTGGGGAAGATCACGTAGCTGCCCTGGCTTTTAAAGCCTGTAGGTGTC
TCGAAGATGATGCTGAAGTAGGTCTGGTTTTCCTCGCTGTTGAAGATCTCGAGCAGCTTATCAGCGCCCA
GCTCCTGGATTTCCACCTTTTCCACAGACAACTTAGGCAGGTCGTTCAGGGACACTTCCTTGATCTGCAG
CAGGGTCATGAACACCTTGTCCTCGATGTCGTCTGTCAGCAGATGCACGACCCACTGGGTGTTCTCTTTG
CCCTGGATCACCTTTGTGGCGTAGGGGTTGGTCTGCTGCTGGTGCAGGTAGTCCACGTAGTCGCTATCCA
GCTGTTCCATCAGGAAGCCGTGGAATTTCACGGCCAGGTCCTGAGCAGGGTGGTCGATCCGCTTAAAGGT
GAACACGAGCTTTTTCATGCCCCGCGCCATCTTATCGTCATCGTCTTTGTAATCCATGGTGGCGGCTCTA
GAGATCTGACGGTTCACTAAACGAGCTCTGCTTATATAGACCTCCCACCGTACACGCCTACCGCCCATTT
GCGTCAATGGGGCGGAGTTGTTACGACATTTTGGAAAGTCCCGTTGATTTTGGTGCCAAAACAAACTCCC
ATTGACGTCAATGGGGTGGAGACTTGGAAATCCCCGTGAGTCAAACCGCTATCCACGCCCATTGATGTAC
TGCCAAAACCGCATCACTTAGACTTTTATTCTCCGGCCGGCACACATGAACAAACGACCCAACACCGTGC
GTTTTATTCTGTCTTTTTATTGCCGTCACTTGTCGATTTCCTTGATCATGAAGTTGGCTTTGCCCATCTC
GTAGAAGCTCTCGTGATTCTTCACCAGGCTGTGGTTGCCGCTGGGGATCTTCACTGTTTTCAGAGGGGCC
TTTGTCAGCTTCAGCACGCCCTTCTTGACCATCTTGGTTTTCATTCTGGAGTATCTCCGCTGCAGGATGC
CGTCGGCCTGCTTAAACAGGGTCTTTGTCCAAGCGCCGCTGCCGGCGCCCAGGTAGATGGGGTATTGCAG
ATTAGCCTGGATCTTATCATCAGGGAATTCAGACAGGAAAAAGGCCTTGTAGTCCTTATAAAAGGCCTGG
GCCCGCTTTCCCAGTTCCTCGATCAGTCTGCCGGCCTCATCAGTGGTTGTTGTTATCTCGAACTCGATCT
TGGTCAGAGGGCTGATAGACTCTCTGTACAGAGGCAGAGGCTTGGCCTTGTTGGTTTTGGCGCTGTAGTC
CCACTTCTGCACGAGGATCAGGCTTTTGTTGTCGAAGGGCTTGCTGTCGGACACTCTGATGGCGTTGAAC
AGGTCGTCGTATTCCTTGCCTTTCTTAGGTCCCCAAGGGATCAGGTTCTTGTTTTCCTTTGGGAATCTGC
CGAAGTCGTTCACGGCGTTCTCGTTGTTCCACTTAGGTGTGGTGTTCATCAGGATGGTGCGGATGGCGCC
CTTCAGGCTGCTGCCTGGGATGTAAGGATTTCCGAAGGCGTCCCGGATGAATTTGTTCACCTCGTTGATA
GCTCCGGCGCTGTTAGGGTTCTTATCAGATTCCAGGCCGGTTTCACTGATGCTGTAGCCGCCAAAAGATC
TTTCGGCGATTCTGTTGTCGTTCAGAAAAGAAATCAGCCGGTTGTTTCTGGCGTTGGGTCTGGTCTGGAT
CAGGAAGGCCTCGAACTTCTCGGCCAGTCTCTTTTCCACCATCTTGTTGTAGAACTTGCCCATGTCGGGG
AAGTAGAACTTCTTGTTCTCGTAGATGAATTCTCTGCTGGTGTACTTCTCGCCGTTGCCGATGTGGATAG
GAGCCAGGGTCAGCAGGCTCAGCTTGAAGGTCCGGTAGTCATTTTTCATGCCCCGCGCCATCTTATCGTC
ATCGTCTTTGTAATCCATGGTGGCGGCTCTAGAGATCTGACGGTTCACTAAACGAGCTCTGCTTATATAG
ACCTCCCACCGTACACGCCTACCGCCCATTTGCGTCAATGGGGCGGAGTTGTTACGACATTTTGGAAAGT
CCCGTTGATTTTGGTGCCAAAACAAACTCCCATTGACGTCAATGGGGTGGAGACTTGGAAATCCCCGTGA
GTCAAACCGCTATCCACGCCCATTGATGTACTGCCAAAACCGCATCACGCTTGTCCAATTGCCTGTTTTT
GAATGTGCGAACAAACGACCCAACACCGTGCGTTTTATTCTGTCTTTTTATTGCCGTTAGACTTCGAGCT
TAAAGAACAGCGGCTTGGCGTAGTTCAGCACGGCGTGAGGGAAATCGAGAGGGCGCACGTCCACGATCTG
TCCCTCGAAAGTC
Features (pLannotate 1.2.2; 27 found; start..end, strand, type, name):
    879..1082    -  promoter       CMV promoter: human cytomegalovirus (CMV) immediate early promoter
   1113..1160    -  polyA_signal   HSV TK poly(A) signal: herpes simplex virus thymidine kinase polyadenylation signal (Cole and Stacy, 1985)
   1164..1823    -  CDS            csm3: CSM3_STRTR - Experimental evidence at protein level: Swiss-Prot protein existence level 1. This subunit has the target ssRNA endonuclease activity; it cleaves multiple sites in the target RNA at 6 nucleotide intervals. The number of cleavage sites in the target RNA correlates with the number of Csm3 subunits in the Csm effector complex (PubMed:25458845). In the Csm complex target RNA and ssDNA are cleaved simultaneously, although RNase activity (of Csm3) is much faster. RNA cleavage by Csm3 is not required for ssDNase activity as Csm complex with inactive Csm3 still has ssDNase activity; howev
   1899..2102    -  promoter       CMV promoter: human cytomegalovirus (CMV) immediate early promoter
   2133..2180    -  polyA_signal   HSV TK poly(A) signal: herpes simplex virus thymidine kinase polyadenylation signal (Cole and Stacy, 1985)
   2184..2561    -  CDS            csm2: CSM2_STRTR - Experimental evidence at protein level: Swiss-Prot protein existence level 1. This subunit may be involved in monitoring complementarity of crRNA and target RNA. From Streptococcus thermophilus.
   2637..2840    -  promoter       CMV promoter: human cytomegalovirus (CMV) immediate early promoter
   2871..2918    -  polyA_signal   HSV TK poly(A) signal: herpes simplex virus thymidine kinase polyadenylation signal (Cole and Stacy, 1985)
   2922..5195    -  CDS            cas10: CAS10_STRTR - Also known as csm1 From Streptococcus thermophilus.
   5238..5255    -  CDS            6xHis: 6xHis affinity tag
   5295..5498    -  promoter       CMV promoter: human cytomegalovirus (CMV) immediate early promoter
   5529..6117    -  rep_origin     ori: high-copy-number ColE1/pMB1/pBR322/pUC origin of replication
   6288..7148    -  CDS            AmpR: β-lactamase; bla; confers resistance to ampicillin, carbenicillin, and related antibiotics
   7149..7253    -  promoter       AmpR promoter: bla
   7348..7383    +  CDS            rop (fragment): Rop protein, which maintains plasmids at low copy number; rop
   7396..7420    -  misc_feature   bom (fragment): basis of mobility region from pBR322
   7421..7468    -  polyA_signal   HSV TK poly(A) signal: herpes simplex virus thymidine kinase polyadenylation signal (Cole and Stacy, 1985)
   7469..8068    -  CDS            PuroR (fragment): puromycin N-acetyltransferase; pac from Streptomyces; confers resistance to puromycin
   8105..8308    -  promoter       CMV promoter: human cytomegalovirus (CMV) immediate early promoter
   8339..8386    -  polyA_signal   HSV TK poly(A) signal: herpes simplex virus thymidine kinase polyadenylation signal (Cole and Stacy, 1985)
   8390..9118    -  CDS            cas6: CAS6_STRTR - Experimental evidence at protein level: Swiss-Prot protein existence level 1. This protein processes pre-crRNA into individual crRNA units. From Streptococcus thermophilus.
   9194..9397    -  promoter       CMV promoter: human cytomegalovirus (CMV) immediate early promoter
   9428..9475    -  polyA_signal   HSV TK poly(A) signal: herpes simplex virus thymidine kinase polyadenylation signal (Cole and Stacy, 1985)
   9479..10549   -  CDS            csm5: CSM5_STRTR - Experimental evidence at protein level: Swiss-Prot protein existence level 1. This subunit might be involved in maturation of a crRNA intermediate to its mature form. From Streptococcus thermophilus.
  10625..10828   -  promoter       CMV promoter: human cytomegalovirus (CMV) immediate early promoter
  10859..10906   -  polyA_signal   HSV TK poly(A) signal: herpes simplex virus thymidine kinase polyadenylation signal (Cole and Stacy, 1985)
  10910..803     -  CDS            csm4 (across the origin): CSM4_STRTR - Experimental evidence at protein level: Swiss-Prot protein existence level 1. The subunit probably binds to the 5' handle of the crRNA, helping in discrimination between self- and non-self. From Streptococcus thermophilus.
