[The description below was written by a language model from this plasmid's Addgene catalogue record and pLannotate feature annotations shown in this document.]
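Description:
pAN052 is an 11 kb mammalian expression plasmid built on a pUC19 backbone that delivers the complete type III-A Csm CRISPR complex of Streptococcus thermophilus from a single vector. It replicates in E. coli through the high-copy ColE1/pUC origin and is selected with ampicillin via the bla gene. Short remnants of the rop and bom regions are also detected next to the backbone.

The payload is a series of independent transcription units, all in the same orientation, each with its own CMV immediate-early promoter and HSV TK polyadenylation signal. The annotated coding sequences are Cas10 (Csm1), Csm2, Csm3 (the subunit that cuts target RNA at six-nucleotide intervals), Csm4, Csm5 and Cas6, the endoribonuclease that processes pre-crRNA into individual guide units. The catalogue lists each protein as FLAG-tagged. The FLAG tags were not picked up by the automated annotation, although a 6xHis tag is annotated upstream of Cas10. According to the stated purpose, the proteins lack nuclear localization signals, so the assembled complex would be expected to remain largely cytoplasmic.

The record and the feature table differ in a few respects. The catalogue lists a crRNA and GFP among the inserts, but neither is annotated, and no promoter for the crRNA is identified. Conversely, a seventh CMV/TK poly(A) cassette carries a near-complete puromycin N-acetyltransferase sequence that the catalogue does not mention. Whether GFP is actually present cannot be resolved from this information. The plasmid is intended for crRNA-guided, programmable RNA cleavage in human cells, in work on site-specific RNA excision. It probably serves as the NLS-free counterpart to nuclear-targeted versions.
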