Addgene plasmid #220046: pAN052
Purpose: Mammalian expression of type III-A Csm complex from Streptococcus thermophilus without NLS tags
Depositing lab: Blake Wiedenheft. Depositing organization: Montana State University. Publication: Repair of CRISPR-guided RNA breaks enables site-specific RNA excision in human cells. Nemudraia A, Nemudryi A, Wiedenheft B. Science. 2024 Apr 25:eadk5518. doi: 10.1126/science.adk5518. PubMed 38662916.
Backbone
  Vector backbone: pUC19
  Vector type: Mammalian Expression
Growth in bacteria
  Bacterial resistance: Ampicillin, 100 μg/mL
  Growth temperature: 37°C
  Growth strain: NEB Stable
  Copy number: Unknown
Gene/Insert
  Gene/Insert name: FLAG-Csm1; FLAG-Csm2; FLAG-Csm3; FLAG-Csm4; FLAG-Csm5; FLAG-Cas6; crRNA; GFP
  Species: Synthetic
  Cloning method: Gibson Cloning
Terms and licenses: Academic/Nonprofit Terms; Industry Terms: Not Available to Industry
How to cite: pAN052 was a gift from Blake Wiedenheft (Addgene plasmid # 220046 ; http://n2t.net/addgene:220046 ; RRID:Addgene_220046)
